>Addgene plasmid #232453 | pSLIK PCSK5(sgRR,M452I)-V5 hygro | addgene full sequence | sequence record 463086 | Addgene NGS Result
GTCGACGGATCGGGAGATCTCCCGATCCCCTATGGTGCACTCTCAGTACAATCTGCTCTGATGCCGCATA
GTTAAGCCAGTATCTGCTCCCTGCTTGTGTGTTGGAGGTCGCTGAGTAGTGCGCGAGCAAAATTTAAGCT
ACAACAAGGCAAGGCTTGACCGACAATTGCATGAAGAATCTGCTTAGGGTTAGGCGTTTTGCGCTGCTTC
GCGATGTACGGGCCAGATATACGCGTTGACATTGATTATTGACTAGTTATTAATAGTAATCAATTACGGG
GTCATTAGTTCATAGCCCATATATGGAGTTCCGCGTTACATAACTTACGGTAAATGGCCCGCCTGGCTGA
CCGCCCAACGACCCCCGCCCATTGACGTCAATAATGACGTATGTTCCCATAGTAACGCCAATAGGGACTT
TCCATTGACGTCAATGGGTGGAGTATTTACGGTAAACTGCCCACTTGGCAGTACATCAAGTGTATCATAT
GCCAAGTACGCCCCCTATTGACGTCAATGACGGTAAATGGCCCGCCTGGCATTATGCCCAGTACATGACC
TTATGGGACTTTCCTACTTGGCAGTACATCTACGTATTAGTCATCGCTATTACCATGGTGATGCGGTTTT
GGCAGTACATCAATGGGCGTGGATAGCGGTTTGACTCACGGGGATTTCCAAGTCTCCACCCCATTGACGT
CAATGGGAGTTTGTTTTGGCACCAAAATCAACGGGACTTTCCAAAATGTCGTAACAACTCCGCCCCATTG
ACGCAAATGGGCGGTAGGCGTGTACGGTGGGAGGTCTATATAAGCAGCGCGTTTTGCCTGTACTGGGTCT
CTCTGGTTAGACCAGATCTGAGCCTGGGAGCTCTCTGGCTAACTAGGGAACCCACTGCTTAAGCCTCAAT
AAAGCTTGCCTTGAGTGCTTCAAGTAGTGTGTGCCCGTCTGTTGTGTGACTCTGGTAACTAGAGATCCCT
CAGACCCTTTTAGTCAGTGTGGAAAATCTCTAGCAGTGGCGCCCGAACAGGGACTTGAAAGCGAAAGGGA
AACCAGAGGAGCTCTCTCGACGCAGGACTCGGCTTGCTGAAGCGCGCACGGCAAGAGGCGAGGGGCGGCG
ACTGGTGAGTACGCCAAAAATTTTGACTAGCGGAGGCTAGAAGGAGAGAGATGGGTGCGAGAGCGTCAGT
ATTAAGCGGGGGAGAATTAGATCGCGATGGGAAAAAATTCGGTTAAGGCCAGGGGGAAAGAAAAAATATA
AATTAAAACATATAGTATGGGCAAGCAGGGAGCTAGAACGATTCGCAGTTAATCCTGGCCTGTTAGAAAC
ATCAGAAGGCTGTAGACAAATACTGGGACAGCTACAACCATCCCTTCAGACAGGATCAGAAGAACTTAGA
TCATTATATAATACAGTAGCAACCCTCTATTGTGTGCATCAAAGGATAGAGATAAAAGACACCAAGGAAG
CTTTAGACAAGATAGAGGAAGAGCAAAACAAAAGTAAGACCACCGCACAGCAAGCGGCCGCTGATCTTCA
GACCTGGAGGAGGAGATATGAGGGACAATTGGAGAAGTGAATTATATAAATATAAAGTAGTAAAAATTGA
ACCATTAGGAGTAGCACCCACCAAGGCAAAGAGAAGAGTGGTGCAGAGAGAAAAAAGAGCAGTGGGAATA
GGAGCTTTGTTCCTTGGGTTCTTGGGAGCAGCAGGAAGCACTATGGGCGCAGCGTCAATGACGCTGACGG
TACAGGCCAGACAATTATTGTCTGGTATAGTGCAGCAGCAGAACAATTTGCTGAGGGCTATTGAGGCGCA
ACAGCATCTGTTGCAACTCACAGTCTGGGGCATCAAGCAGCTCCAGGCAAGAATCCTGGCTGTGGAAAGA
TACCTAAAGGATCAACAGCTCCTGGGGATTTGGGGTTGCTCTGGAAAACTCATTTGCACCACTGCTGTGC
CTTGGAATGCTAGTTGGAGTAATAAATCTCTGGAACAGATTTGGAATCACACGACCTGGATGGAGTGGGA
CAGAGAAATTAACAATTACACAAGCTTAATACACTCCTTAATTGAAGAATCGCAAAACCAGCAAGAAAAG
AATGAACAAGAATTATTGGAATTAGATAAATGGGCAAGTTTGTGGAATTGGTTTAACATAACAAATTGGC
TGTGGTATATAAAATTATTCATAATGATAGTAGGAGGCTTGGTAGGTTTAAGAATAGTTTTTGCTGTACT
TTCTATAGTGAATAGAGTTAGGCAGGGATATTCACCATTATCGTTTCAGACCCACCTCCCAACCCCGAGG
GGACCCGACAGGCCCGAAGGAATAGAAGAAGAAGGTGGAGAGAGAGACAGAGACAGATCCATTCGATTAG
TGAACGGATCGGCACTGCGTGCGCCAATTCTGCAGACAAATGGCAGTATTCATCCACAATTTTAAAAGAA
AAGGGGGGATTGGGGGGTACAGTGCAGGGGAAAGAATAGTAGACATAATAGCAACAGACATACAAACTAA
AGAATTACAAAAACAAATTACAAAAATTCAAAATTTTCGGGTTTATTACAGGGACAGCAGAGATCCAGTT
TGGTTAATTCTAGACAGTTATCAACAAGTTTGTACAAAAAAGCAGGCTTTAAAGGAACCAATTCAGTCGA
CTGGATCCCGAGTTTACTCCCTATCAGTGATAGAGAACGTATGTCGAGTTTACTCCCTATCAGTGATAGA
GAACGATGTCGAGTTTACTCCCTATCAGTGATAGAGAACGTATGTCGAGTTTACTCCCTATCAGTGATAG
AGAACGTATGTCGAGTTTACTCCCTATCAGTGATAGAGAACGTATGTCGAGTTTATCCCTATCAGTGATA
GAGAACGTATGTCGAGTTTACTCCCTATCAGTGATAGAGAACGTATGTCGAGGTAGGCGTGTACGGTGGG
AGGCCTATATAAGCAGAGCTCGTTTAGTGAACCGTCAGATCGCCACTAGTATGGGCTGGGGGAGCCGCTG
CTGCTGCCCGGGACGTTTGGACCTGCTGTGCGTGCTGGCGCTGCTCGGGGGCTGCCTGCTCCCCGTGTGT
CGGACGCGCGTCTACACCAACCACTGGGCAGTCAAAATCGCCGGGGGCTTCCCGGAGGCCAACCGTATCG
CCAGCAAGTACGGATTCATCAACATAGGACAGATAGGGGCCCTGAAGGACTACTACCACTTCTACCATAG
CAGGACGATTAAAAGGTCAGTTATCTCGAGCAGAGGGACCCACAGTTTCATTTCAATGGAACCAAAGGTG
GAATGGATCCAACAGCAAGTGGTAAAAAAGCGGACAAAGAGGGATTATGACTTCAGTCGTGCCCAGTCTA
CCTATTTCAATGATCCCAAGTGGCCCAGCATGTGGTATATGCACTGCAGTGACAATACACATCCCTGCCA
GTCTGACATGAATATCGAAGGAGCCTGGAAGAGAGGCTACACGGGGAAGAACATCGTCGTCACTATCCTG
GATGACGGAATTGAGAGAACCCATCCAGATCTGATGCAAAACTACGATGCTCTGGCAAGTTGCGACGTGA
ATGGGAATGACTTGGACCCAATGCCTCGTTATGATGCAAGCAACGAGAACAAGCATGGGACTCGCTGTGC
TGGAGAAGTGGCAGCCGCTGCAAACAATTCGCACTGCACAGTCGGAATTGCTTTCAACGCCAAGATCGGA
GGAGTGCGAATGCTGGACGGAGATGTCACGGACATGGTTGAAGCAAAATCAGTTAGCTTCAACCCCCAGC
ACGTGCACATTTACAGCGCCAGCTGGGGCCCGGATGATGATGGCAAGACTGTGGACGGACCAGCCCCCCT
CACCCGGCAAGCCTTTGAAAACGGCGTTAGAATGGGGCGGAGAGGCCTCGGCTCTGTGTTTGTTTGGGCA
TCTGGAAATGGTGGAAGGAGCAAAGACCACTGCTCCTGTGATGGCTACACCAACAGCATCTACACCATCT
CCATCAGCAGCACTGCAGAAAGCGGAAAGAAACCTTGGTACCTGGAAGAGTGTTCATCCACGCTGGCCAC
AACCTACAGCAGCGGGGAGTCCTACGATAAGAAAATCATCACTACAGATCTGAGGCAGCGTTGCACGGAC
AACCACACTGGGACGTCAGCCTCAGCCCCCATGGCTGCAGGCATCATTGCGCTGGCCCTGGAAGCCAATC
CGTTTCTGACCTGGAGAGACGTACAGCATGTTATTGTCAGGACTTCCCGTGCGGGACATTTGAACGCTAA
TGACTGGAAAACCAATGCTGCTGGTTTTAAGGTGAGCCATCTTTATGGATTTGGACTGATGGACGCAGAA
GCCATTGTGATGGAGGCAGAGAAGTGGACCACCGTTCCCCGGCAGCACGTGTGTGTGGAGAGCACAGACC
GACAAATCAAGACAATCCGCCCTAACAGTGCAGTGCGCTCCATCTACAAAGCTTCAGGCTGCTCGGATAA
CCCCAACCGCCATGTCAACTACCTGGAGCACGTCGTTGTGCGCATCACCATCACCCACCCCAGGAGAGGA
GACCTGGCCATCTACCTGACCTCGCCCTCTGGAACTAGGTCTCAGCTTTTGGCCAACAGGCTATTTGATC
ACTCCATGGAAGGATTCAAAAACTGGGAGTTCATGACCATTCATTGCTGGGGAGAAAGAGCTGCTGGTGA
CTGGGTCCTTGAAGTTTATGATACTCCCTCTCAGCTAAGGAACTTTAAGACTCCAGGTAAATTGAAAGAA
TGGTCTTTGGTCCTCTACGGCACCTCCGTGCAGCCATATTCACCAACCAATGAATTTCCGAAAGTGGAAC
GGTTCCGCTATAGCCGAGTTGAAGACCCCACAGACGACTATGGCACAGAGGATTATGCAGGTCCCTGCGA
CCCTGAGTGCAGTGAGGTTGGCTGTGACGGGCCAGGACCAGACCACTGCAATGACTGTTTGCACTACTAC
TACAAGCTGAAAAACAATACCAGGATCTGTGTCTCCAGCTGCCCCCCTGGCCACTACCACGCCGACAAGA
AGCGCTGCAGGAAGTGTGCCCCCAACTGTGAGTCCTGCTTTGGGAGCCATGGTGACCAATGCATGTCCTG
CAAATATGGATACTTTCTGAATGAAGAAACCAACAGCTGTGTTACTCACTGCCCTGATGGGTCATATCAG
GATACCAAGAAAAATCTTTGCCGGAAATGCAGTGAAAACTGCAAGACATGTACTGAATTCCATAACTGTA
CAGAATGTAGGGATGGGTTAAGCCTGCAGGGATCCCGGTGCTCTGTCTCCTGTGAAGATGGACGGTATTT
CAACGGCCAGGACTGCCAGCCCTGCCACCGCTTCTGCGCCACTTGTGCTGGGGCAGGAGCTGATGGGTGC
ATTAACTGCACAGAGGGCTACTTCATGGAGGATGGGAGATGCGTGCAGAGCTGTAGTATCAGCTATTACT
TTGACCACTCTTCAGAGAATGGATACAAATCCTGCAAAAAATGTGATATCAGTTGTTTGACGTGCAATGG
CCCAGGATTCAAGAACTGTACAAGCTGCCCTAGTGGGTATCTCTTAGACTTAGGAATGTGTCAAATGGGA
GCCATTTGCAAGGATGCAACGGAAGAGTCCTGGGCGGAAGGAGGCTTCTGTATGCTTGTGAAAAAGAACA
ATCTGTGCCAACGGAAGGTTCTTCAACAACTTTGCTGCAAAACATGTACATTTCAAGGCGGTAAGCCTAT
CCCTAACCCTCTCCTCGGTCTCGATTCTACGTAACAATTGGAAGACTAATGCGTTTTCGAGATATCTAGA
CCCAGCTTTCTTGTACAAAGTGGTTGATAACATCTCGAGCCATAAAGATGGTTAATTAACCCACCCAAGA
TCTGGCCTCCGCGCCGGGTTTTGGCGCCTCCCGCGGGCGCCCCCCTCCTCACGGCGAGCGCTGCCACGTC
AGACGAAGGGCGCAGCGAGCGTCCTGATCCTTCCGCCCGGACGCTCAGGACAGCGGCCCGCTGCTCATAA
GACTCGGCCTTAGAACCCCAGTATCAGCAGAAGGACATTTTAGGACGGGACTTGGGTGACTCTAGGGCAC
TGGTTTTCTTTCCAGAGAGCGGAACAGGCGAGGAAAAGTAGTCCCTTCTCGGCGATTCTGCGGAGGGATC
TCCGTGGGGCGGTGAACGCCGATGATTATATAAGGACGCGCCGGGTGTGGCACAGCTAGTTCCGTCGCAG
CCGGGATTTGGGTCGCGGTTCTTGTTTGTGGATCGCTGTGATCGTCACTTGGTGAGTAGCGGGCTGCTGG
GCTGGCCGGGGCTTTCGTGGCCGCCGGGCCGCTCGGTGGGACGGAAGCGTGTGGAGAGACCGCCAAGGGC
TGTAGTCTGGGTCCGCGAGCAAGGTTGCCCTGAACTGGGGGTTGGGGGGAGCGCAGCAAAATGGCGGCTG
TTCCCGAGTCTTGAATGGAAGACGCTTGTGAGGCGGGCTGTGAGGTCGTTGAAACAAGGTGGGGGGCATG
GTGGGCGGCAAGAACCCAAGGTCTTGAGGCCTTCGCTAATGCGGGAAAGCTCTTATTCGGGTGAGATGGG
CTGGGGCACCATCTGGGGACCCTGACGTGAAGTTTGTCACTGACTGGAGAACTCGGTTTGTCGTCTGTTG
CGGGGGCGGCAGTTATGGCGGTGCCGTTGGGCAGTGCACCCGTACCTTTGGGAGCGCGCGCCCTCGTCGT
GTCGTGACGTCACCCGTTCTGTTGGCTTATAATGCAGGGTGGGGCCACCTGCCGGTAGGTGTGCGGTAGG
CTTTTCTCCGTCGCAGGACGCAGGGTTCGGGCCTAGGGTAGGCTCTCCTGAATCGACAGGCGCCGGACCT
CTGGTGAGGGGAGGGATAAGTGAGGCGTCAGTTTCTTTGGTCGGTTTTATGTACCTATCTTCTTAAGTAG
CTGAAGCTCCGGTTTTGAACTATGCGCTCGGGGTTGGCGAGTGTGTTTTGTGAAGTTTTTTAGGCACCTT
TTGAAATGTAATCATTTGGGTCAATATGTAATTTTCAGTGTTAGACTAGTAAATTGTCCGCTAAATTCTG
GCCGTTTTTGGCTTTTTTGTTAGACGAAGCTTGGTACCGAGCTCGGATCTCCACCCCGTACCGGTCCTGC
AGGATTTAAATGGCGCGCCGCTAGCGCTACCGGACTCAGATCTCGAGCTCAAGCTTCGAATTCTGCAGTC
GAATTCACCATGTCTAGACTGGACAAGAGCAAAGTCATAAACGGAGCTCTGGAATTACTCAATGGTGTCG
GTATCGAAGGCCTGACGACAAGGAAACTCGCTCAAAAGCTGGGAGTTGAGCAGCCTACCCTGTACTGGCA
CGTGAAGAACAAGCGGGCCCTGCTCGATGCCCTGCCAATCGAGATGCTGGACAGGCATCATACCCACTTC
TGCCCCCTGGAAGGCGAGTCATGGCAAGACTTTCTGCGGAACAACGCCAAGTCATACCGCTGTGCTCTCC
TCTCACATCGCGACGGGGCTAAAGTGCATCTCGGCACCCGCCCAACAGAGAAACAGTACGAAACCCTGGA
AAATCAGCTCGCGTTCCTGTGTCAGCAAGGCTTCTCCCTGGAGAACGCACTGTACGCTCTGTCCGCCGTG
GGCCACTTTACACTGGGCTGCGTATTGGAGGAACAGGAGCATCAAGTAGCAAAAGAGGAAAGAGAGACAC
CTACCACCGATTCTATGCCCCCACTTCTGAGACAAGCAATTGAGCTGTTCGACCGGCAGGGAGCCGAACC
TGCCTTCCTTTTCGGCCTGGAACTAATCATATGTGGCCTGGAGAAACAGCTAAAGTGCGAAAGCGGCGGG
CCGACCGACGCCCTTGACGATTTTGACTTAGACATGCTCCCAGCCGATGCCCTTGACGACTTTGACCTTG
ATATGCTGCCTGCTGACGCTCTTGACGATTTTGACCTTGACATGCTCCCCGGGTAACTAAGTAAGGATCC
GCGGCCGCACTAGAGGAATTCCGCCCCTCTCCCCCCCCCCCCTCTCCCTCCCCCCCCCCTAACGTTACTG
GCCGAAGCCGCTTGGAATAAGGCCGGTGTGCGTTTGTCTATATGTTATTTTCCACCATATTGCCGTCTTT
TGGCAATGTGAGGGCCCGGAAACCTGGCCCTGTCTTCTTGACGAGCATTCCTAGGGGTCTTTCCCCTCTC
GCCAAAGGAATGCAAGGTCTGTTGAATGTCGTGAAGGAAGCAGTTCCTCTGGAAGCTTCTTGAAGACAAA
CAACGTCTGTAGCGACCCTTTGCAGGCAGCGGAACCCCCCACCTGGCGACAGGTGCCTCTGCGGCCAAAA
GCCACGTGTATAAGATACACCTGCAAAGGCGGCACAACCCCAGTGCCACGTTGTGAGTTGGATAGTTGTG
GAAAGAGTCAAATGGCTCTCCTCAAGCGTATTCAACAAGGGGCTGAAGGATGCCCAGAAGGTACCCCATT
GTATGGGATCTGATCTGGGGCCTCGGTGCACATGCTTTACATGTGTTTAGTCGAGGTTAAAAAAACGTCT
AGGCCCCCCGAACCACGGGGACGTGGTTTTCCTTTGAAAAACACGATGATAAGCTTACCGGTACGCGTGA
TAGCTTGCCACAACCCGTACCAAAGATGGATAGATCCGGAAAGCCTGAACTCACCGCGACGTCTGTCGAG
AAGTTTCTGATCGAAAAGTTCGACAGCGTCTCCGACCTGATGCAGCTCTCGGAGGGCGAAGAATCTCGTG
CTTTCAGCTTCGATGTAGGAGGGCGTGGATATGTCCTGCGGGTAAATAGCTGCGCCGATGGTTTCTACAA
AGATCGTTATGTTTATCGGCACTTTGCATCGGCCGCGCTCCCGATTCCGGAAGTGCTTGACATTGGGGAA
TTCAGCGAGAGCCTGACCTATTGCATCTCCCGCCGTGCACAGGGTGTCACGTTGCAAGACCTGCCTGAAA
CCGAACTGCCCGCTGTTCTGCAGCCGGTCGCGGAGGCCATGGATGCGATCGCTGCGGCCGATCTTAGCCA
GACGAGCGGGTTCGGCCCATTCGGACCGCAAGGAATCGGTCAATACACTACATGGCGTGATTTCATATGC
GCGATTGCTGATCCCCATGTGTATCACTGGCAAACTGTGATGGACGACACCGTCAGTGCGTCCGTCGCGC
AGGCTCTCGATGAGCTGATGCTTTGGGCCGAGGACTGCCCCGAAGTCCGGCACCTCGTGCACGCGGATTT
CGGCTCCAACAATGTCCTGACGGACAATGGCCGCATAACAGCGGTCATTGACTGGAGCGAGGCGATGTTC
GGGGATTCCCAATACGAGGTCGCCAACATCTTCTTCTGGAGGCCGTGGTTGGCTTGTATGGAGCAGCAGA
CGCGCTACTTCGAGCGGAGGCATCCGGAGCTTGCAGGATCGCCGCGGCTCCGGGCGTATATGCTCCGCAT
TGGTCTTGACCAACTCTATCAGAGCTTGGTTGACGGCAATTTCGATGATGCAGCTTGGGCGCAGGGTCGA
TGCGACGCAATCGTCCGATCCGGAGCCGGGACTGTCGGGCGTACACAAATCGCCCGCAGAAGCGCGGCCG
TCTGGACCGATGGCTGTGTAGAAGTACTCGCCGATAGTGGAAACCGACGCCCCAGCACTCGTCCGAGGGC
AAAGGAATAGAGTAGATGCCGACCGAACAAGAGCTGATTTCGAGAACGCCTCAGCCAGCAACTCGCGCGA
GCCTAGCAAGGCAAATGCGAGAGAACGGCCTTACGCTTGGTGGCACAGTTCTCGTCCACAGTTCGCTAAG
CTCGCTCGGCTGGGTCGCGGGAGGGCCGGTCGCAGTGATTCAGGCCCTTCTGGATTGTGTTGGTCCCCAG
GGCACGATTGTCATGCCCACGCACTCGGGTGATCTGACTGATCCCGCAGATTGGAGATCGCCGCCCGTGC
CTGCCGATTGGGTGCAGATCTCTAGATCTGTACAAGTAAAGCGGCCGCGACTCTAGATCATAATCAGCCA
TACCACATTTGTAGAGGTTTTACTTGCTTTAAAAAACCTCCCACACCTCCCCCTGAACCTGAAACATAAA
ATGAATGCAATTGTTGTTGTTTAGTCCCTCCCAATTCGATATCAAGCTTATCGATAATCAACCTCTGGAT
TACAAAATTTGTGAAAGATTGACTGGTATTCTTAACTATGTTGCTCCTTTTACGCTATGTGGATACGCTG
CTTTAATGCCTTTGTATCATGCTATTGCTTCCCGTATGGCTTTCATTTTCTCCTCCTTGTATAAATCCTG
GTTGCTGTCTCTTTATGAGGAGTTGTGGCCCGTTGTCAGGCAACGTGGCGTGGTGTGCACTGTGTTTGCT
GACGCAACCCCCACTGGTTGGGGCATTGCCACCACCTGTCAGCTCCTTTCCGGGACTTTCGCTTTCCCCC
TCCCTATTGCCACGGCGGAACTCATCGCCGCCTGCCTTGCCCGCTGCTGGACAGGGGCTCGGCTGTTGGG
CACTGACAATTCCGTGGTGTTGTCGGGGAAATCATCGTCCTTTCCTTGGCTGCTCGCCTGTGTTGCCACC
TGGATTCTGCGCGGGACGTCCTTCTGCTACGTCCCTTCGGCCCTCAATCCAGCGGACCTTCCTTCCCGCG
GCCTGCTGCCGGCTCTGCGGCCTCTTCCGCGTCTTCGCCTTCGCCCTCAGACGAGTCGGATCTCCCTTTG
GGCCGCCTCCCCGCATCGATACCGTCGACCTCGATCGAGACCTAGAAAAACATGGAGCAATCACAAGTAG
CAATACAGCAGCTACCAATGCTGATTGTGCCTGGCTAGAAGCACAAGAGGAGGAGGAGGTGGGTTTTCCA
GTCACACCTCAGGTACCTTTAAGACCAATGACTTACAAGGCAGCTGTAGATCTTAGCCACTTTTTAAAAG
AAAAGGGGGGACTGGAAGGGCTAATTCACTCCCAACGAAGACAAGATATCCTTGATCTGTGGATCTACCA
CACACAAGGCTACTTCCCTGATTGGCAGAACTACACACCAGGGCCAGGGATCAGATATCCACTGACCTTT
GGATGGTGCTACAAGCTAGTACCAGTTGAGCAAGAGAAGGTAGAAGAAGCCAATGAAGGAGAGAACACCC
GCTTGTTACACCCTGTGAGCCTGCATGGGATGGATGACCCGGAGAGAGAAGTATTAGAGTGGAGGTTTGA
CAGCCGCCTAGCATTTCATCACATGGCCCGAGAGCTGCATCCGGACTGTACTGGGTCTCTCTGGTTAGAC
CAGATCTGAGCCTGGGAGCTCTCTGGCTAACTAGGGAACCCACTGCTTAAGCCTCAATAAAGCTTGCCTT
GAGTGCTTCAAGTAGTGTGTGCCCGTCTGTTGTGTGACTCTGGTAACTAGAGATCCCTCAGACCCTTTTA
GTCAGTGTGGAAAATCTCTAGCAGGGCCCGTTTAAACCCGCTGATCAGCCTCGACTGTGCCTTCTAGTTG
CCAGCCATCTGTTGTTTGCCCCTCCCCCGTGCCTTCCTTGACCCTGGAAGGTGCCACTCCCACTGTCCTT
TCCTAATAAAATGAGGAAATTGCATCGCATTGTCTGAGTAGGTGTCATTCTATTCTGGGGGGTGGGGTGG
GGCAGGACAGCAAGGGGGAGGATTGGGAAGACAATAGCAGGCATGCTGGGGATGCGGTGGGCTCTATGGC
TTCTGAGGCGGAAAGAACCAGCTGGGGCTCTAGGGGGTATCCCC
[124 nt withheld, positions 11735-11858]
C
[91 nt withheld, positions 11860-11950]
A
[49 nt withheld, positions 11952-12000]
CCTTTGACGTTGGAGTCCACGTTCTTT
[37 nt withheld, positions 12028-12064]
ACCCTATCTCGGTCTATTCTTTTGATTTATAAGGGATTTTGCCGATTTCGGCCTATTGGTTAAAAAATGA
GCTGATTTAACAAAAATTTAACGCGAATTAATTCTGTGGAATGTGTGTCAGTTAGGGTGTGGAAAGTCCC
CAGGCTCCCCAGCAGGCAGAAGTATGCAAAGCATGCATCTCAATTAGTCAGCAACCAGGTGTGGAAAGTC
CCCAGGCTCCCCAGCAGGCAGAAGTATGCAAAGCATGCATCTCAATTAGTCAGCAACCATAGTCCCGCCC
CTAACTCCGCCCATCCCGCCCCTAACTCCGCCCAGTTCCGCCCATTCTCCGCCCCATGGCTGACTAATTT
TTTTTATTTATGCAGAGGCCGAGGCCGCCTCTGCCTCTGAGCTATTCCAGAAGTAGTGAGGAGGCTTTTT
TGGAGGCCTAGGCTTTTGCAAAAAGCTCCCGGGAGCTTGTATATCCATTTTCGGATCTGATCAGCACGTG
TTGACAATTAATCATCGGCATAGTATATCGGCATAGTATAATACGACAAGGTGAGGAACTAAACCATGGC
CAAGTTGACCAGTGCCGTTCCGGTGCTCACCGCGCGCGACGTCGCCGGAGCGGTCGAGTTCTGGACCGAC
CGGCTCGGGTTCTCCCGGGACTTCGTGGAGGACGACTTCGCCGGTGTGGTCCGGGACGACGTGACCCTGT
TCATCAGCGCGGTCCAGGACCAGGTGGTGCCGGACAACACCCTGGCCTGGGTGTGGGTGCGCGGCCTGGA
CGAGCTGTACGCCGAGTGGTCGGAGGTCGTGTCCACGAACTTCCGGGACGCCTCCGGGCCGGCCATGACC
GAGATCGGCGAGCAGCCGTGGGGGCGGGAGTTCGCCCTGCGCGACCCGGCCGGCAACTGCGTGCACTTCG
TGGCCGAGGAGCAGGACTGACACGTGCTACGAGATTTCGATTCCACCGCCGCCTTCTATGAAAGGTTGGG
CTTCGGAATCGTTTTCCGGGACGCCGGCTGGATGATCCTCCAGCGCGGGGATCTCATGCTGGAGTTCTTC
GCCCACCCCAACTTGTTTATTGCAGCTTATAATGGTTACAAATAAAGCAATAGCATCACAAATTTCACAA
ATAAAGCATTTTTTTCACTGCATTCTAGTTGTGGTTTGTCCAAACTCATCAATGTATCTTATCATGTCTG
TATACCGTCGACCTCTAGCTAGAGCTTGGCGTAATCATGGTCATAGCTGTTTCCTGTGTGAAATTGTTAT
CCGCTCACAATTCCACACAACATACGAGCCGGAAGCATAAAGTGTAAAGCCTGGGGTGCCTAATGAGTGA
GCTAACTCACATTAATTGCGTTGCGCTCACTGCCCGCTTTCCAGTCGGGAAACCTGTCGTGCCAGCTGCA
TTAATGAATCGGCCAACGCGCGGGGAGAGGCGGTTTGCGTATTGGGCGCTCTTCCGCTTCCTCGCTCACT
GACTCGCTGCGCTCGGTCGTTCGGCTGCGGCGAGCGGTATCAGCTCACTCAAAGGCGGTAATACGGTTAT
CCACAGAATCAGGGGATAACGCAGGAAAGAACATGTGAGCAAAAGGCCAGCAAAAGGCCAGGAACCGTAA
AAAGGCCGCGTTGCTGGCGTTTTTCCATAGGCTCCGCCCCCCTGACGAGCATCACAAAAATCGACGCTCA
AGTCAGAGGTGGCGAAACCCGACAGGACTATAAAGATACCAGGCGTTTCCCCCTGGAAGCTCCCTCGTGC
GCTCTCCTGTTCCGACCCTGCCGCTTACCGGATACCTGTCCGCCTTTCTCCCTTCGGGAAGCGTGGCGCT
TTCTCATAGCTCACGCTGTAGGTATCTCAGTTCGGTGTAGGTCGTTCGCTCCAAGCTGGGCTGTGTGCAC
GAACCCCCCGTTCAGCCCGACCGCTGCGCCTTATCCGGTAACTATCGTCTTGAGTCCAACCCGGTAAGAC
ACGACTTATCGCCACTGGCAGCAGCCACTGGTAACAGGATTAGCAGAGCGAGGTATGTAGGCGGTGCTAC
AGAGTTCTTGAAGTGGTGGCCTAACTACGGCTACACTAGAAGAACAGTATTTGGTATCTGCGCTCTGCTG
AAGCCAGTTACCTTCGGAAAAAGAGTTGGTAGCTCTTGATCCGGCAAACAAACCACCGCTGGTAGCGGTG
GTTTTTTTGTTTGCAAGCAGCAGATTACGCGCAGAAAAAAAGGATCTCAAGAAGATCCTTTGATCTTTTC
TACGGGGTCTGACGCTCAGTGGAACGAAAACTCACGTTAAGGGATTTTGGTCATGAGATTATCAAAAAGG
ATCTTCACCTAGATCCTTTTAAATTAAAAATGAAGTTTTAAATCAATCTAAAGTATATATGAGTAAACTT
GGTCTGACAGTTACCAATGCTTAATCAGTGAGGCACCTATCTCAGCGATCTGTCTATTTCGTTCATCCAT
AGTTGCCTGACTCCCCGTCGTGTAGATAACTACGATACGGGAGGGCTTACCATCTGGCCCCAGTGCTGCA
ATGATACCGCGAGACCCACGCTCACCGGCTCCAGATTTATCAGCAATAAACCAGCCAGCCGGAAGGGCCG
AGCGCAGAAGTGGTCCTGCAACTTTATCCGCCTCCATCCAGTCTATTAATTGTTGCCGGGAAGCTAGAGT
AAGTAGTTCGCCAGTTAATAGTTTGCGCAACGTTGTTGCCATTGCTACAGGCATCGTGGTGTCACGCTCG
TCGTTTGGTATGGCTTCATTCAGCTCCGGTTCCCAACGATCAAGGCGAGTTACATGATCCCCCATGTTGT
GCAAAAAAGCGGTTAGCTCCTTCGGTCCTCCGATCGTTGTCAGAAGTAAGTTGGCCGCAGTGTTATCACT
CATGGTTATGGCAGCACTGCATAATTCTCTTACTGTCATGCCATCCGTAAGATGCTTTTCTGTGACTGGT
GAGTACTCAACCAAGTCATTCTGAGAATAGTGTATGCGGCGACCGAGTTGCTCTTGCCCGGCGTCAATAC
GGGATAATACCGCGCCACATAGCAGAACTTTAAAAGTGCTCATCATTGGAAAACGTTCTTCGGGGCGAAA
ACTCTCAAGGATCTTACCGCTGTTGAGATCCAGTTCGATGTAACCCACTCGTGCACCCAACTGATCTTCA
GCATCTTTTACTTTCACCAGCGTTTCTGGGTGAGCAAAAACAGGAAGGCAAAATGCCGCAAAAAAGGGAA
TAAGGGCGACACGGAAATGTTGAATACTCATACTCTTCCTTTTTCAATATTATTGAAGCATTTATCAGGG
TTATTGTCTCATGAGCGGATACATATTTGAATGTATTTAGAAAAATAAACAAATAGGGGTTCCGCGCACA
TTTCCCCGAAAAGTGCCACCTGAC
Features (pLannotate 1.2.2; 42 found; start..end, strand, type, name):
     31..83      -  misc_feature   bom (fragment): basis of mobility region from pBR322
    238..617     +  enhancer       CMV enhancer: human cytomegalovirus immediate early enhancer
    618..817     +  promoter       CMV promoter: human cytomegalovirus (CMV) immediate early promoter
    835..1015    +  LTR            5' LTR (truncated): truncated 5' long terminal repeat (LTR) from HIV-1
   1062..1187    +  misc_feature   HIV-1 Ψ: packaging signal of human immunodeficiency virus type 1
   1171..1534    +  CDS            HIV-1 gag (fragment): gag protein from human immunodeficiency virus 1; gag
   1680..1913    +  misc_feature   RRE: The Rev response element (RRE) of HIV-1 allows for Rev-dependent mRNA export from the nucleus to the cytoplasm.
   2290..2390    +  CDS            Rev (fragment): human immunodeficiency virus 1 (HIV-1) Rev protein; rev; enhances nuclear export of unspliced and incompletely spliced viral mRNAs
   2440..2557    +  misc_feature   cPPT/CTS: central polypurine tract and central termination sequence of HIV-1
   2614..2638    +  protein_bind   attB1: mutant version of attB; recombination site for the Gateway® BP reaction BP Clonase™
   2670..2984    +  promoter       tight TRE promoter: Tet-responsive promoter PTight, consisting of seven tet operator sequences followed by the minimal CMV promoter
   3036..5729    +  CDS            Pcsk6: PCSK6_RAT - Also known as Pace4. Experimental evidence at protein level: Swiss-Prot protein existence level 1. Serine endoprotease that processes various proproteins by cleavage at paired basic amino acids, recognizing the RXXX[KR]R consensus motif. Likely functions in the constitutive secretory pathway, with unique restricted distribution in both neuroendocrine and non-neuroendocrine tissues. From Rattus norvegicus (Rat).
   5730..5771    +  CDS            V5 tag: epitope tag from simian virus 5
   5810..5834    -  protein_bind   attB2: mutant version of attB; recombination site for the Gateway® BP reaction BP Clonase™
   5884..7095    +  promoter       UbC promoter: human ubiquitin C promoter
   7160..7212    +  misc_feature   MCS (fragment): multiple cloning site
   7220..7917    +  CDS            rtTA3 (fragment): reverse tetracycline transactivator 3 activates expression from Tet-responsive promoters in the presence of doxycycline
   7847..7957    +  CDS            VP48: 3 tandem repeats of the minimal activation domain of herpes simplex virus VP16 (Cheng et al., 2013)
   8130..8592    +  misc_feature   IRES: internal ribosome entry site (IRES) of the encephalomyocarditis virus (EMCV)
   8650..9670    +  CDS            HygR (fragment): aminoglycoside phosphotransferase from E. coli; aph(4)-Ia; confers resistance to hygromycin
   9688..9966    +  CDS            yokD (fragment): YOKD_BACSU - Experimental evidence at protein level: Swiss-Prot protein existence level 1. May contribute to antibiotic resistance. From Bacillus subtilis (strain 168).
   9996..10079   +  CDS            large T antigen (fragment): large T antigen from SV40 (simian virus 40)
  10113..10136   +  misc_feature   MCS (fragment): pBluescript multiple cloning site
  10136..10724   +  misc_feature   WPRE: woodchuck hepatitis virus posttranscriptional regulatory element
  10725..10744   +  misc_feature   MCS (fragment): pBluescript multiple cloning site
  10746..11246   +  CDS            nef (fragment): NEF_HV1LA - Experimental evidence at protein level: Swiss-Prot protein existence level 1. Extracellular Nef protein targets CD4(+) T-lymphocytes for apoptosis by interacting with CXCR4 surface receptors. From Human immunodeficiency virus type 1 group M subtype B (isolate Lai) (HIV-1).
  11253..11433   +  LTR            5' LTR (truncated): truncated 5' long terminal repeat (LTR) from HIV-1
  11465..11689   +  polyA_signal   bGH poly(A) signal: bovine growth hormone polyadenylation signal
  11693..11714   +  promoter       SV40 promoter (fragment): SV40 enhancer and early promoter
  11735..12163   +  rep_origin     f1 ori (sequence partly withheld): f1 bacteriophage origin of replication; arrow indicates direction of (+) strand synthesis
  12177..12506   +  promoter       SV40 promoter: SV40 enhancer and early promoter
  12554..12601   +  promoter       EM7 promoter: synthetic bacterial promoter&nbsp
  12620..12994   +  CDS            BleoR: antibiotic-binding protein; Sh ble from Streptoalloteichus hindustanus; confers resistance to bleomycin, phleomycin, and Zeocin™
  13004..13129   +  CDS            ble (fragment): BLE_KLEPN - Experimental evidence at protein level: Swiss-Prot protein existence level 1. Binding protein with a strong affinity to the bleomycin family of antibiotics. Binds to CL990; an antimitotic-antibiotic compound. From Klebsiella pneumoniae.
  13124..13245   +  polyA_signal   SV40 poly(A) signal: SV40 polyadenylation signal
  13316..13338   -  protein_bind   lac operator (fragment): The lac repressor binds to the lac operator to inhibit transcription in E. coli. This inhibition can be relieved by adding lactose or isopropyl-β-D-thiogalactopyranoside (IPTG). lac repressor encoded by lacI
  13342..13372   -  promoter       lac promoter: promoter for the E. coli lac operon
  13387..13408   -  protein_bind   CAP binding site: CAP binding activates transcription in the presence of cAMP. E. coli catabolite activator protein
  13421..13513   -  CDS            lacI (fragment): lac repressor; lacI; The lac repressor binds to the lac operator to inhibit transcription in E. coli. This inhibition can be relieved by adding lactose or isopropyl-β-D-thiogalactopyranoside (IPTG).
  13696..14284   -  rep_origin     ori: high-copy-number ColE1/pMB1/pBR322/pUC origin of replication
  14455..15315   -  CDS            AmpR: β-lactamase; bla; confers resistance to ampicillin, carbenicillin, and related antibiotics
  15316..15420   -  promoter       AmpR promoter: bla
