[The description below was written by a language model from this plasmid's Addgene catalogue record and pLannotate feature annotations shown in this document.]
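Description:
pSLIK PCSK5(sgRR,M452I)-V5 hygro is a 15.4 kb HIV-1-based lentiviral vector built on the single-vector, doxycycline-inducible pSLIK_Hygro backbone. It is propagated in E. coli through a high-copy ColE1/pUC-type origin with ampicillin selection. The backbone also carries an f1 origin and an SV40/EM7-driven bleomycin/Zeocin resistance cassette outside the viral region. A CMV enhancer/promoter fused to a truncated 5' LTR drives production of the viral genome in packaging cells. The genome contains the Ψ packaging signal, RRE, cPPT/CTS, WPRE and a truncated 3' LTR followed by a bGH polyadenylation signal.

The payload was introduced by Gateway recombination and lies between attB1 and attB2 sites. A tight TRE promoter (seven tet operators plus a minimal CMV promoter) controls a human PCSK5 open reading frame with a C-terminal V5 epitope tag. The automated annotation labels this coding region as rat Pcsk6/PACE4, which most likely reflects homology among proprotein convertase family members; the catalogue entry identifies it as PCSK5. The insert carries the M452I substitution together with three nucleotide changes (a75g, t84c, g87c), which the record associates with resistance to the sg09 guide RNA. These changes should allow the transgene to be expressed in cells where that guide targets endogenous PCSK5.

Downstream, a UbC promoter constitutively drives rtTA3, followed by an EMCV IRES and a hygromycin resistance gene. Transduced cells can therefore be selected with hygromycin, and they already supply the transactivator needed to switch on the TRE cassette when doxycycline is added. The construct is intended for inducible expression of the PCSK5 M452I variant, for example in add-back experiments in CRISPR-edited cells.
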