Addgene plasmid #232453: pSLIK PCSK5(sgRR,M452I)-V5 hygro
Purpose: Lentiviral expression vector for an inducible sg09 resistant PCSK5_M452I mutant
Depositing lab: Kevin Janes. Depositing organization: University of Virginia. Publication: PCSK5M452I is a recessive hypomorph exclusive to MCF10DCIS.com cells. Marohl T, Atkins KA, Wang L, Janes KA. Mol Cancer Res. 2025 Oct 28. doi: 10.1158/1541-7786.MCR-25-0211. PubMed 41148168.
Backbone
  Vector backbone: pSLIK_Hygro
  Backbone manufacturer: Iain Fraser, Addgene plasmid #25737
  Vector type: Lentiviral
Growth in bacteria
  Bacterial resistance: Ampicillin, 100 μg/mL
  Growth temperature: 30°C
  Growth strain: NEB Stable
  Copy number: High Copy
Gene/Insert
  Gene/Insert name: PCSK5(M452I) (alt names: PC5; PC6)
  Species: H. sapiens (human)
  Mutation: a75g_t84c_g87c; M452I
  Entrez Gene: PCSK5 (a.k.a. PC5, PC6, PC6A, SPC6)
  Tag / fusion protein: V5 (C terminal on insert)
  Cloning method: Gateway Cloning
Terms and licenses: Academic/Nonprofit Terms; Industry Terms: Not Available to Industry
How to cite: pSLIK PCSK5(sgRR,M452I)-V5 hygro was a gift from Kevin Janes (Addgene plasmid # 232453 ; http://n2t.net/addgene:232453 ; RRID:Addgene_232453)
